Addgene plasmid #35935: pcDNA-Wnt8A-V5
Depositing lab: Marian Waterman. Depositing organization: University of California, Irvine. Publication: A uniform human Wnt expression library reveals a shared secretory pathway and unique signaling activities. Najdi R, Proffitt K, Sprowl S, Kaur S, Yu J, Covey TM, Virshup DM, Waterman ML. Differentiation. 2012 Sep;84(2):203-13. doi: 10.1016/j.diff.2012.06.004. Epub 2012 Jul 9. PubMed 22784633.
Backbone
  Vector backbone: pcDNA3.2/V5-DEST
  Backbone manufacturer: Invitrogen
  Backbone size w/o insert (bp): 7711
  Vector type: Mammalian Expression
Growth in bacteria
  Bacterial resistance: Ampicillin, 100 μg/mL
  Growth temperature: 37°C
  Growth strain: DH5alpha
  Copy number: High Copy
Gene/Insert
  Gene/Insert name: Wnt8A (alt name: Wnt8A)
  Species: H. sapiens (human)
  Insert size (bp): 1062
  Mutation: Silent Mutation A (600) --> G
  Entrez Gene: Wnt8a (a.k.a. Stra11, Wnt-8A, Wnt-8D, Wnt8d)
  Promoter: CMV
  Tag / fusion protein: V5 (C terminal on backbone)
  Cloning method: Restriction Enzyme
  Sequencing primers: 5′ T7-FWD; 3′ V5-Reverse
Terms and licenses: Academic/Nonprofit Terms; Industry Terms: Not Available to Industry
How to cite: pcDNA-Wnt8A-V5 was a gift from Marian Waterman (Addgene plasmid # 35935 ; http://n2t.net/addgene:35935 ; RRID:Addgene_35935)
