[The description below was written by a language model from this plasmid's Addgene catalogue record and pLannotate feature annotations shown in this document.]
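Description:
pcDNA-Wnt8A-V5 is a mammalian expression plasmid carrying the human WNT8A open reading frame in the Invitrogen pcDNA3.2/V5-DEST Gateway destination backbone. It is propagated in E. coli as a high-copy plasmid through a ColE1/pUC-type origin and selected with ampicillin via the β-lactamase gene. An f1 origin is also present. For selection in mammalian cells, the backbone carries a neomycin phosphotransferase cassette driven by the SV40 enhancer/early promoter and terminated by an SV40 polyadenylation signal. The annotated full sequence is 6,594 nt, smaller than the listed empty backbone size, which is consistent with replacement of the Gateway selection cassette by the insert. The catalogue lists restriction enzyme cloning, yet the coding sequence is flanked by attB1 and attB2 sites, which are normally left by Gateway recombination.

Expression is driven by the human cytomegalovirus immediate early enhancer and promoter. A T7 promoter lies just upstream of attB1 and also serves as a sequencing primer site. The WNT8A coding sequence is followed by attB2 and then a backbone-encoded V5 epitope, giving a C-terminally V5-tagged protein, with an HSV thymidine kinase polyadenylation signal downstream. The insert carries a silent A-to-G change at position 600, which does not alter the protein. WNT8A is a secreted ligand for frizzled family receptors with a role in embryonic patterning. The plasmid belongs to a uniform library of human Wnt expression constructs built to compare the secretion and signaling activities of different Wnts, with the V5 tag allowing each protein to be detected with a common antibody. A few short annotated fragments (HIV-1 LTR, bGH poly(A), ble, lacI) appear to be partial matches rather than functional elements.
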