Features (pLannotate 1.2.2; 23 found; start..end, strand, type, name):
     36..80      -  misc_feature   bom (fragment): basis of mobility region from pBR322
    235..614     +  enhancer       CMV enhancer: human cytomegalovirus immediate early enhancer
    615..818     +  promoter       CMV promoter: human cytomegalovirus (CMV) immediate early promoter
    814..847     +  LTR            5' LTR (truncated) (fragment): truncated 5' long terminal repeat (LTR) from HIV-1
    863..881     +  promoter       T7 promoter: promoter for bacteriophage T7 RNA polymerase
    911..935     +  protein_bind   attB1: mutant version of attB; recombination site for the Gateway® BP reaction BP Clonase™
    956..2008    +  CDS            WNT8A: WNT8A_HUMAN - Also known as WNT8D. Experimental evidence at protein level: Swiss-Prot protein existence level 1. Ligand for members of the frizzled family of seven transmembrane receptors. Plays a role in embryonic patterning. From Homo sapiens (Human).
   2034..2058    -  protein_bind   attB2: mutant version of attB; recombination site for the Gateway® BP reaction BP Clonase™
   2084..2125    +  CDS            V5 tag: epitope tag from simian virus 5
   2209..2257    +  polyA_signal   HSV TK poly(A) signal: herpes simplex virus thymidine kinase polyadenylation signal (Cole and Stacy, 1985)
   2348..2364    -  polyA_signal   bGH poly(A) signal (fragment): bovine growth hormone polyadenylation signal
   2459..2887    +  rep_origin     f1 ori (sequence partly withheld): f1 bacteriophage origin of replication; arrow indicates direction of (+) strand synthesis
   2901..3230    +  promoter       SV40 promoter: SV40 enhancer and early promoter
   3297..4088    +  CDS            neo: KKA2_KLEPN - Also known as kan, nptII. Experimental evidence at protein level: Swiss-Prot protein existence level 1. Resistance to kanamycin, neomycin, paromomycin, ribostamycin, butirosin and gentamicin B. From Klebsiella pneumoniae.
   4114..4272    +  CDS            ble (fragment): BLE_KLEPN - Experimental evidence at protein level: Swiss-Prot protein existence level 1. Binding protein with a strong affinity to the bleomycin family of antibiotics. Binds to CL990; an antimitotic-antibiotic compound. From Klebsiella pneumoniae.
   4267..4388    +  polyA_signal   SV40 poly(A) signal: SV40 polyadenylation signal
   4461..4477    -  protein_bind   lac operator: The lac repressor binds to the lac operator to inhibit transcription in E. coli. This inhibition can be relieved by adding lactose or isopropyl-β-D-thiogalactopyranoside (IPTG). lac repressor encoded by lacI
   4485..4515    -  promoter       lac promoter: promoter for the E. coli lac operon
   4530..4551    -  protein_bind   CAP binding site: CAP binding activates transcription in the presence of cAMP. E. coli catabolite activator protein
   4564..4656    -  CDS            lacI (fragment): lac repressor; lacI; The lac repressor binds to the lac operator to inhibit transcription in E. coli. This inhibition can be relieved by adding lactose or isopropyl-β-D-thiogalactopyranoside (IPTG).
   4839..5427    -  rep_origin     ori: high-copy-number ColE1/pMB1/pBR322/pUC origin of replication
   5598..6458    -  CDS            AmpR: β-lactamase; bla; confers resistance to ampicillin, carbenicillin, and related antibiotics
   6459..6563    -  promoter       AmpR promoter: bla
>Addgene plasmid #35935 | pcDNA-Wnt8A-V5 | depositor full sequence | sequence record 44201 | pcDNA-Wnt8A-V5 sequence 6594 bps
GACGGATCGGGAGATCTCCCGATCCCCTATGGTCGACTCTCAGTACAATCTGCTCTGATGCCGCATAGTT
AAGCCAGTATCTGCTCCCTGCTTGTGTGTTGGAGGTCGCTGAGTAGTGCGCGAGCAAAATTTAAGCTACA
ACAAGGCAAGGCTTGACCGACAATTGCATGAAGAATCTGCTTAGGGTTAGGCGTTTTGCGCTGCTTCGCG
ATGTACGGGCCAGATATACGCGTTGACATTGATTATTGACTAGTTATTAATAGTAATCAATTACGGGGTC
ATTAGTTCATAGCCCATATATGGAGTTCCGCGTTACATAACTTACGGTAAATGGCCCGCCTGGCTGACCG
CCCAACGACCCCCGCCCATTGACGTCAATAATGACGTATGTTCCCATAGTAACGCCAATAGGGACTTTCC
ATTGACGTCAATGGGTGGACTATTTACGGTAAACTGCCCACTTGGCAGTACATCAAGTGTATCATATGCC
AAGTACGCCCCCTATTGACGTCAATGACGGTAAATGGCCCGCCTGGCATTATGCCCAGTACATGACCTTA
TGGGACTTTCCTACTTGGCAGTACATCTACGTATTAGTCATCGCTATTACCATGGTGATGCGGTTTTGGC
AGTACATCAATGGGCGTGGATAGCGGTTTGACTCACGGGGATTTCCAAGTCTCCACCCCATTGACGTCAA
TGGGAGTTTGTTTTGGCACCAAAATCAACGGGACTTTCCAAAATGTCGTAACAACTCCGCCCCATTGACG
CAAATGGGCGGTAGGCGTGTACGGTGGGAGGTCTATATAAGCAGAGCTCTCTGGCTAACTAGAGAACCCA
CTGCTTACTGGCTTATCGAAATTAATACGACTCACTATAGGGAGACCCAAGCTGGCTAGTTAAGCTATCA
ACAAGTTTGTACAAAAAAGCAGGCTCCGCGGCCGCCCCCTTCACCATGGGGAACCTGTTTATGCTCTGGG
CAGCTCTGGGCATATGCTGTGCTGCATTCAGTGCCTCTGCCTGGTCAGTGAACAATTTCCTGATAACAGG
TCCCAAGGCCTATCTGACCTACACGACTAGTGTGGCCTTGGGTGCCCAGAGTGGCATCGAGGAGTGCAAG
TTCCAGTTTGCTTGGGAACGCTGGAACTGCCCTGAAAATGCTCTTCAGCTCTCCACCCACAACAGGCTGA
GAAGTGCTACCAGAGAGACTTCCTTCATACATGCTATCAGCTCTGCTGGAGTCATGTACATCATCACCAA
GAACTGTAGCATGGGTGACTTCGAAAACTGTGGCTGTGATGGGTCAAACAATGGAAAAACAGGAGGCCAT
GGCTGGATCTGGGGAGGCTGCAGCGACAATGTGGAATTTGGGGAAAGGATCTCCAAACTCTTTGTGGACA
GTTTGGAGAAGGGGAAGGATGCCAGAGCCCTGATGAATCTTCACAACAACAGGGCCGGCAGACTGGCAGT
GAGAGCCACCATGAAAAGGACATGCAAATGTCATGGCATCTCTGGGAGCTGCAGCATACAGACATGCTGG
CTGCAGCTGGCTGAGTTCCGGGAGATGGGAGACTACCTAAAGGCCAAGTATGACCAGGCGCTGAAAATTG
AAATGGATAAGCGGCAGCTGAGAGCTGGGAACAGCGCCGAGGGCCACTGGGTGCCCGCTGAGGCCTTCCT
TCCTAGCGCAGAGGCGGAACTGATCTTTTTAGAGGAATCACCAGATTACTGTACCTGCAATTCCAGCCTG
GGCATCTATGGCACAGAGGGTCGTGAGTGCCTACAGAACAGCCACAACACATCCAGGTGGGAGCGACGTA
GCTGTGGGCGCCTGTGCACTGAGTGTGGGCTGCAGGTGGAAGAGAGGAAAACTGAGGTCATAAGCAGCTG
TAACTGCAAATTCCAGTGGTGCTGTACGGTCAAGTGTGACCAGTGTAGGCATGTGGTGAGCAAGTATTAC
TGCGCACGCTCCCCAGGCAGTGCCCAGTCCCTGGGTAAGGGCAGTGCCTGCATTCTGAAGGGTGGGCGCG
CCGACCCAGCTTTCTTGTACAAAGTGGTTGATCTAGAGGGCCCGCGGTTCGAAGGTAAGCCTATCCCTAA
CCCTCTCCTCGGTCTCGATTCTACGCGTACCGGTTAGTAATGAGTTTAAACGGGGGAGGCTAACTGAAAC
ACGGAAGGAGACAATACCGGAAGGAACCCGCGCTATGACGGCAATAAAAAGACAGAATAAAACGCACGGG
TGTTGGGTCGTTTGTTCATAAACGCGGGGTTCGGTCCCAGGGCTGGCACTCTGTCGATACCCCACCGAGA
CCCCATTGGGGCCAATACGCCCGCGTTTCTTCCTTTTCCCCACCCCACCCCCCAAGTTCGGGTGAAGGCC
CAGGGCTCGCAGCCAACGTCGGGGCGGCAGGCCCTGCCATAGCAGATCTGCGCAGCTGGGGCTCTAGGGG
GTATCCCC
[124 nt withheld, positions 2459-2582]
C
[32 nt withheld, positions 2584-2615]
CA
[57 nt withheld, positions 2618-2674]
A
[49 nt withheld, positions 2676-2724]
CCTTTGACGTTGGAGTCCACGTTCTTT
[37 nt withheld, positions 2752-2788]
ACCCTATCTCGGTCTATTCTTTTGATTTATAAGGGATTTTGGGGATTTCGGCCTATTGGTTAAAAAATGA
GCTGATTTAACAAAAATTTAACGCGAATTAATTCTGTGGAATGTGTGTCAGTTAGGGTGTGGAAAGTCCC
CAGGCTCCCCAGCAGGCAGAAGTATGCAAAGCATGCATCTCAATTAGTCAGCAACCAGGTGTGGAAAGTC
CCCAGGCTCCCCAGCAGGCAGAAGTATGCAAAGCATGCATCTCAATTAGTCAGCAACCATAGTCCCGCCC
CTAACTCCGCCCATCCCGCCCCTAACTCCGCCCAGTTCCGCCCATTCTCCGCCCCATGGCTGACTAATTT
TTTTTATTTATGCAGAGGCCGAGGCCGCCTCTGCCTCTGAGCTATTCCAGAAGTAGTGAGGAGGCTTTTT
TGGAGGCCTAGGCTTTTGCAAAAAGCTCCCGGGAGCTTGTATATCCATTTTCGGATCTGATCAAGAGACA
GGATGAGGATCGTTTCGCATGATTGAACAAGATGGATTGCACGCAGGTTCTCCGGCCGCTTGGGTGGAGA
GGCTATTCGGCTATGACTGGGCACAACAGACAATCGGCTGCTCTGATGCCGCCGTGTTCCGGCTGTCAGC
GCAGGGGCGCCCGGTTCTTTTTGTCAAGACCGACCTGTCCGGTGCCCTGAATGAACTGCAGGACGAGGCA
GCGCGGCTATCGTGGCTGGCCACGACGGGCGTTCCTTGCGCAGCTGTGCTCGACGTTGTCACTGAAGCGG
GAAGGGACTGGCTGCTATTGGGCGAAGTGCCGGGGCAGGATCTCCTGTCATCTCACCTTGCTCCTGCCGA
GAAAGTATCCATCATGGCTGATGCAATGCGGCGGCTGCATACGCTTGATCCGGCTACCTGCCCATTCGAC
CACCAAGCGAAACATCGCATCGAGCGAGCACGTACTCGGATGGAAGCCGGTCTTGTCGATCAGGATGATC
TGGACGAAGAGCATCAGGGGCTCGCGCCAGCCGAACTGTTCGCCAGGCTCAAGGCGCGCATGCCCGACGG
CGAGGATCTCGTCGTGACCCATGGCGATGCCTGCTTGCCGAATATCATGGTGGAAAATGGCCGCTTTTCT
GGATTCATCGACTGTGGCCGGCTGGGTGTGGCGGACCGCTATCAGGACATAGCGTTGGCTACCCGTGATA
TTGCTGAAGAGCTTGGCGGCGAATGGGCTGACCGCTTCCTCGTGCTTTACGGTATCGCCGCTCCCGATTC
GCAGCGCATCGCCTTCTATCGCCTTCTTGACGAGTTCTTCTGAGCGGGACTCTGGGGTTCGCGAAATGAC
CGACCAAGCGACGCCCAACCTGCCATCACGAGATTTCGATTCCACCGCCGCCTTCTATGAAAGGTTGGGC
TTCGGAATCGTTTTCCGGGACGCCGGCTGGATGATCCTCCAGCGCGGGGATCTCATGCTGGAGTTCTTCG
CCCACCCCAACTTGTTTATTGCAGCTTATAATGGTTACAAATAAAGCAATAGCATCACAAATTTCACAAA
TAAAGCATTTTTTTCACTGCATTCTAGTTGTGGTTTGTCCAAACTCATCAATGTATCTTATCATGTCTGT
ATACCGTCGACCTCTAGCTAGAGCTTGGCGTAATCATGGTCATAGCTGTTTCCTGTGTGAAATTGTTATC
CGCTCACAATTCCACACAACATACGAGCCGGAAGCATAAAGTGTAAAGCCTGGGGTGCCTAATGAGTGAG
CTAACTCACATTAATTGCGTTGCGCTCACTGCCCGCTTTCCAGTCGGGAAACCTGTCGTGCCAGCTGCAT
TAATGAATCGGCCAACGCGCGGGGAGAGGCGGTTTGCGTATTGGGCGCTCTTCCGCTTCCTCGCTCACTG
ACTCGCTGCGCTCGGTCGTTCGGCTGCGGCGAGCGGTATCAGCTCACTCAAAGGCGGTAATACGGTTATC
CACAGAATCAGGGGATAACGCAGGAAAGAACATGTGAGCAAAAGGCCAGCAAAAGGCCAGGAACCGTAAA
AAGGCCGCGTTGCTGGCGTTTTTCCATAGGCTCCGCCCCCCTGACGAGCATCACAAAAATCGACGCTCAA
GTCAGAGGTGGCGAAACCCGACAGGACTATAAAGATACCAGGCGTTTCCCCCTGGAAGCTCCCTCGTGCG
CTCTCCTGTTCCGACCCTGCCGCTTACCGGATACCTGTCCGCCTTTCTCCCTTCGGGAAGCGTGGCGCTT
TCTCAATGCTCACGCTGTAGGTATCTCAGTTCGGTGTAGGTCGTTCGCTCCAAGCTGGGCTGTGTGCACG
AACCCCCCGTTCAGCCCGACCGCTGCGCCTTATCCGGTAACTATCGTCTTGAGTCCAACCCGGTAAGACA
CGACTTATCGCCACTGGCAGCAGCCACTGGTAACAGGATTAGCAGAGCGAGGTATGTAGGCGGTGCTACA
GAGTTCTTGAAGTGGTGGCCTAACTACGGCTACACTAGAAGGACAGTATTTGGTATCTGCGCTCTGCTGA
AGCCAGTTACCTTCGGAAAAAGAGTTGGTAGCTCTTGATCCGGCAAACAAACCACCGCTGGTAGCGGTGG
TTTTTTTGTTTGCAAGCAGCAGATTACGCGCAGAAAAAAAGGATCTCAAGAAGATCCTTTGATCTTTTCT
ACGGGGTCTGACGCTCAGTGGAACGAAAACTCACGTTAAGGGATTTTGGTCATGAGATTATCAAAAAGGA
TCTTCACCTAGATCCTTTTAAATTAAAAATGAAGTTTTAAATCAATCTAAAGTATATATGAGTAAACTTG
GTCTGACAGTTACCAATGCTTAATCAGTGAGGCACCTATCTCAGCGATCTGTCTATTTCGTTCATCCATA
GTTGCCTGACTCCCCGTCGTGTAGATAACTACGATACGGGAGGGCTTACCATCTGGCCCCAGTGCTGCAA
TGATACCGCGAGACCCACGCTCACCGGCTCCAGATTTATCAGCAATAAACCAGCCAGCCGGAAGGGCCGA
GCGCAGAAGTGGTCCTGCAACTTTATCCGCCTCCATCCAGTCTATTAATTGTTGCCGGGAAGCTAGAGTA
AGTAGTTCGCCAGTTAATAGTTTGCGCAACGTTGTTGCCATTGCTACAGGCATCGTGGTGTCACGCTCGT
CGTTTGGTATGGCTTCATTCAGCTCCGGTTCCCAACGATCAAGGCGAGTTACATGATCCCCCATGTTGTG
CAAAAAAGCGGTTAGCTCCTTCGGTCCTCCGATCGTTGTCAGAAGTAAGTTGGCCGCAGTGTTATCACTC
ATGGTTATGGCAGCACTGCATAATTCTCTTACTGTCATGCCATCCGTAAGATGCTTTTCTGTGACTGGTG
AGTACTCAACCAAGTCATTCTGAGAATAGTGTATGCGGCGACCGAGTTGCTCTTGCCCGGCGTCAATACG
GGATAATACCGCGCCACATAGCAGAACTTTAAAAGTGCTCATCATTGGAAAACGTTCTTCGGGGCGAAAA
CTCTCAAGGATCTTACCGCTGTTGAGATCCAGTTCGATGTAACCCACTCGTGCACCCAACTGATCTTCAG
CATCTTTTACTTTCACCAGCGTTTCTGGGTGAGCAAAAACAGGAAGGCAAAATGCCGCAAAAAAGGGAAT
AAGGGCGACACGGAAATGTTGAATACTCATACTCTTCCTTTTTCAATATTATTGAAGCATTTATCAGGGT
TATTGTCTCATGAGCGGATACATATTTGAATGTATTTAGAAAAATAAACAAATAGGGGTTCCGCGCACAT
TTCCCCGAAAAGTGCCACCTGACGTC
