>Addgene plasmid #35935 | pcDNA-Wnt8A-V5 | addgene partial sequence | sequence record 50941 | TK-pA-R 5'-ttgtctccttccgtgtttca-3'
CTACCGGTACGCGTAGAATCGAGACCGAGGAGAGGGTTAGGGATAGGCTTACCTTCGAACCGCGGGCCCT
CTAGATCAACCACTTTGTACAAGAAAGCTGGGTCGGCGCGCCCACCCTTCAGAATGCAGGCACTGCCCTT
ACCCAGGGACTGGGCACTGCCTGGGGAGCGTGCGCAGTAATACTTGCTCACCACATGCCTACACTGGTCA
CACTTGACCGTACAGCACCACTGGAATTTGCAGTTACAGCTGCTTATGACCTCAGTTTTCCTCTCTTCCA
CCTGCAGCCCACACTCAGTGCACAGGCGCCCACAGCTACGTCGCTCCCACCTGGATGTGTTGTGGCTGTT
CTGTAGGCACTCACGACCCTCTGTGCCATAGATGCCCAGGCTGGAATTGCAGGTACAGTAATCTGGTGAT
TCCTCTAAAAAGATCAGTTCCGCCTCTGCGCTAGGAAGGAAGGCCTCAGCGGGCACCCAGTGGCCCTCGG
CGCTGTTCCCAGCTCTCAGCTGCCGCTTATCCATTTCAATTTTCAGCGCCTGGTCATACTTGGCCTTTAG
GTAGTCTCCCATCTCCCGGAACTCAGCCAGCTGCAGCCAGCATGTCTGTATGCTGCAGCTCCCAGAGATG
CCATGACATTTGCATGTCCTTTTCATGGTGGCTCTCACTGCCAGTCTGCCGGCCCTGTTGTTGTGAAGAT
TCATCAGGGCTCTGGCATCCTTCCCCTTCTCCAAACTGTCCACAAAGAGTTTGGAGATCCTTTCCCCAAA
TTCCACATTGTCGCTGCAGCCTCCCCAGATCCAGCCATGGCCTCCTGTTTTTCCATTGTTTGACCCATCA
CAGCCACAGTTTTCGAAGTCACCCATGCTACAGTTCTTGGTGATGATGTA
